Addgene plasmid #122247: pMB30
Purpose: (Empty Backbone) Lentivirus delivery for stable expression of Lb crRNA, has LbDR; Cloning vector for expression of LbCas12a crRNA. It contains BsmBI site for cloning.
Depositing lab: Darjus Tschaharganeh. Depositing organization: Deutsches Krebsforschungszentrum (DKFZ). Publication: Multiplexed orthogonal genome editing and transcriptional activation by Cas12a. Breinig M, Schweitzer AY, Herianto AM, Revia S, Schaefer L, Wendler L, Cobos Galvez A, Tschaharganeh DF. Nat Methods. 2019 Jan;16(1):51-54. doi: 10.1038/s41592-018-0262-1. Epub 2018 Dec 17. PubMed 30559432.
Backbone
  Vector backbone: pLKO
  Backbone size (bp): 7500
  Vector type: Lentiviral
  Selectable markers: Blasticidin ; GFP
Growth in bacteria
  Bacterial resistance: Ampicillin, 100 μg/mL
  Growth temperature: 37°C
  Growth strain: NEB Stable
  Copy number: High Copy
Gene/Insert
  Cloning method: Ligation Independent Cloning
  Sequencing primers: 3′ ccagtacacgacatcactttcc
Terms and licenses: Academic/Nonprofit Terms; Industry Terms: Not Available to Industry
How to cite: pMB30 was a gift from Darjus Tschaharganeh (Addgene plasmid # 122247 ; http://n2t.net/addgene:122247 ; RRID:Addgene_122247)
