[The description below was written by a language model from this plasmid's Addgene catalogue record and pLannotate feature annotations shown in this document.]
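Description:
pMB30 is an empty lentiviral cloning backbone derived from pLKO, designed for stable expression of crRNAs for Lachnospiraceae bacterium Cas12a (LbCas12a). In bacteria it is maintained through a high-copy ColE1/pUC-type origin and selected with ampicillin via the β-lactamase gene; an f1 origin, an SV40 origin and residual lac and phage promoter elements from the parental plasmid are also present. The sequenced record is about 7.8 kb, slightly larger than the nominal backbone size listed.

The viral portion has a third-generation, self-inactivating layout. An RSV promoter drives a truncated HIV-1 5' LTR, followed by the Ψ packaging signal with a gag fragment, the Rev response element and the cPPT/CTS. The genome ends in a U3-deleted 3' LTR followed by an SV40 polyadenylation signal.

Between these elements sit two expression units in divergent orientation. A human U6 RNA polymerase III promoter on the reverse strand drives the crRNA. According to the catalogue entry, the cassette already carries the LbCas12a direct repeat and a BsmBI site for inserting spacer sequences, although neither element is annotated in the feature table. On the forward strand, an EF-1α core promoter drives EGFP followed by the bsr blasticidin S deaminase gene. The linker between these two coding regions is not annotated, so the record does not say how they are co-expressed. A WPRE downstream enhances transcript expression.

Transduced cells can therefore be tracked by green fluorescence and selected with blasticidin. The associated work concerns multiplexed genome editing and transcriptional activation with Cas12a. No nuclease is encoded on this plasmid, so LbCas12a must be supplied separately.
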