Features (pLannotate 1.2.2; 27 found; start..end, strand, type, name):
     39..57      +  promoter       T3 promoter: promoter for bacteriophage T3 RNA polymerase
     85..311     +  promoter       RSV promoter: Rous sarcoma virus enhancer/promoter
    312..492     +  LTR            5' LTR (truncated): truncated 5' long terminal repeat (LTR) from HIV-1
    539..664     +  misc_feature   HIV-1 Ψ: packaging signal of human immunodeficiency virus type 1
    648..1011    +  CDS            HIV-1 gag (fragment): gag protein from human immunodeficiency virus 1; gag
   1157..1390    +  misc_feature   RRE: The Rev response element (RRE) of HIV-1 allows for Rev-dependent mRNA export from the nucleus to the cytoplasm.
   1767..1793    +  CDS            Rev (fragment): human immunodeficiency virus 1 (HIV-1) Rev protein; rev; enhances nuclear export of unspliced and incompletely spliced viral mRNAs
   1799..1916    +  misc_feature   cPPT/CTS: central polypurine tract and central termination sequence of HIV-1
   1999..2239    -  promoter       U6 promoter: RNA polymerase III promoter for human U6 snRNA
   2273..2484    +  promoter       EF-1α core promoter: core promoter for human elongation factor EF-1α
   2510..3226    +  CDS            EGFP: EGFP is a basic (constitutively fluorescent) green fluorescent protein published in 1996, derived from Aequorea victoria. It is reported to be a rapidly-maturing weak dimer with moderate acid sensitivity.
   3299..3718    +  CDS            bsr: BSR_BACCE - Experimental evidence at protein level: Swiss-Prot protein existence level 1. Catalyzes the deamination of the cytosine moiety of the antibiotics blasticidin S, cytomycin and acetylblasticidin S. From Bacillus cereus.
   3737..4325    +  misc_feature   WPRE: woodchuck hepatitis virus posttranscriptional regulatory element
   4376..4395    +  misc_feature   cPPT/CTS (fragment): central polypurine tract and central termination sequence of HIV-1
   4397..4630    +  LTR            3' LTR (ΔU3): self-inactivating 3' long terminal repeat (LTR) from HIV-1
   4708..4829    +  polyA_signal   SV40 poly(A) signal: SV40 polyadenylation signal
   4869..5004    +  rep_origin     SV40 ori: SV40 origin of replication
   5025..5043    -  promoter       T7 promoter: promoter for bacteriophage T7 RNA polymerase
   5051..5206    +  CDS            lacZα (fragment): LacZα fragment of β-galactosidase; lacZ fragment
   5211..5639    +  rep_origin     f1 ori (sequence partly withheld): f1 bacteriophage origin of replication; arrow indicates direction of (+) strand synthesis
   5692..5796    +  promoter       AmpR promoter: bla
   5797..6657    +  CDS            AmpR: β-lactamase; bla; confers resistance to ampicillin, carbenicillin, and related antibiotics
   6828..7416    +  rep_origin     ori: high-copy-number ColE1/pMB1/pBR322/pUC origin of replication
   7599..7691    +  CDS            lacI (fragment): lac repressor; lacI; The lac repressor binds to the lac operator to inhibit transcription in E. coli. This inhibition can be relieved by adding lactose or isopropyl-β-D-thiogalactopyranoside (IPTG).
   7704..7725    +  protein_bind   CAP binding site: CAP binding activates transcription in the presence of cAMP. E. coli catabolite activator protein
   7740..7770    +  promoter       lac promoter: promoter for the E. coli lac operon
   7778..7794    +  protein_bind   lac operator: The lac repressor binds to the lac operator to inhibit transcription in E. coli. This inhibition can be relieved by adding lactose or isopropyl-β-D-thiogalactopyranoside (IPTG). lac repressor encoded by lacI
>Addgene plasmid #122247 | pMB30 | addgene full sequence | sequence record 237527 | Addgene NGS Result
ACAGGAAACAGCTATGACCATGATTACGCCAAGCGCGCAATTAACCCTCACTAAAGGGAACAAAAGCTGG
AGCTGCAAGCTTAATGTAGTCTTATGCAATACTCTTGTAGTCTTGCAACATGGTAACGATGAGTTAGCAA
CATGCCTTACAAGGAGAGAAAAAGCACCGTGCATGCCGATTGGTGGAAGTAAGGTGGTACGATCGTGCCT
TATTAGGAAGGCAACAGACGGGTCTGACATGGATTGGACGAACCACTGAATTGCCGCATTGCAGAGATAT
TGTATTTAAGTGCCTAGCTCGATACATAAACGGGTCTCTCTGGTTAGACCAGATCTGAGCCTGGGAGCTC
TCTGGCTAACTAGGGAACCCACTGCTTAAGCCTCAATAAAGCTTGCCTTGAGTGCTTCAAGTAGTGTGTG
CCCGTCTGTTGTGTGACTCTGGTAACTAGAGATCCCTCAGACCCTTTTAGTCAGTGTGGAAAATCTCTAG
CAGTGGCGCCCGAACAGGGACTTGAAAGCGAAAGGGAAACCAGAGGAGCTCTCTCGACGCAGGACTCGGC
TTGCTGAAGCGCGCACGGCAAGAGGCGAGGGGCGGCGACTGGTGAGTACGCCAAAAATTTTGACTAGCGG
AGGCTAGAAGGAGAGAGATGGGTGCGAGAGCGTCAGTATTAAGCGGGGGAGAATTAGATCGCGATGGGAA
AAAATTCGGTTAAGGCCAGGGGGAAAGAAAAAATATAAATTAAAACATATAGTATGGGCAAGCAGGGAGC
TAGAACGATTCGCAGTTAATCCTGGCCTGTTAGAAACATCAGAAGGCTGTAGACAAATACTGGGACAGCT
ACAACCATCCCTTCAGACAGGATCAGAAGAACTTAGATCATTATATAATACAGTAGCAACCCTCTATTGT
GTGCATCAAAGGATAGAGATAAAAGACACCAAGGAAGCTTTAGACAAGATAGAGGAAGAGCAAAACAAAA
GTAAGACCACCGCACAGCAAGCGGCCGCTGATCTTCAGACCTGGAGGAGGAGATATGAGGGACAATTGGA
GAAGTGAATTATATAAATATAAAGTAGTAAAAATTGAACCATTAGGAGTAGCACCCACCAAGGCAAAGAG
AAGAGTGGTGCAGAGAGAAAAAAGAGCAGTGGGAATAGGAGCTTTGTTCCTTGGGTTCTTGGGAGCAGCA
GGAAGCACTATGGGCGCAGCGTCAATGACGCTGACGGTACAGGCCAGACAATTATTGTCTGGTATAGTGC
AGCAGCAGAACAATTTGCTGAGGGCTATTGAGGCGCAACAGCATCTGTTGCAACTCACAGTCTGGGGCAT
CAAGCAGCTCCAGGCAAGAATCCTGGCTGTGGAAAGATACCTAAAGGATCAACAGCTCCTGGGGATTTGG
GGTTGCTCTGGAAAACTCATTTGCACCACTGCTGTGCCTTGGAATGCTAGTTGGAGTAATAAATCTCTGG
AACAGATTTGGAATCACACGACCTGGATGGAGTGGGACAGAGAAATTAACAATTACACAAGCTTAATACA
CTCCTTAATTGAAGAATCGCAAAACCAGCAAGAAAAGAATGAACAAGAATTATTGGAATTAGATAAATGG
GCAAGTTTGTGGAATTGGTTTAACATAACAAATTGGCTGTGGTATATAAAATTATTCATAATGATAGTAG
GAGGCTTGGTAGGTTTAAGAATAGTTTTTGCTGTACTTTCTATAGTGAATAGAGTTAGGCAGGGATATTC
ACCATTATCGTTTCAGACCCACCTCCCAACCCCGAGGGGACCCAACGGTTTTAAAAGAAAAGGGGGGATT
GGGGGGTACAGTGCAGGGGAAAGAATAGTAGACATAATAGCAACAGACATACAAACTAAAGAATTACAAA
AACAAATTACAAAAATTCAAAATTTTCAACTTCGGAATTCGTGTGCTCGAGCAAAAAAAGAGACGATATA
TCGTCTCCATCTACACTTAGTAGAAATTACGGTGTTTCGTCCTTTCCACAAGATATATAAAGCCAAGAAA
TCGAAATACTTTCAAGTTACGGTAAGCATATGATAGTCCATTTTAAAACATAATTTTAAAACTGCAAACT
ACCCAAGAAATTATTACTTTCTACGTCACGTATTTTGTACTAATATCTTTGTGTTTACAGTCAAATTAAT
TCTAATTATCTCTCTAACAGCCTTGTATCGTATATGCAAATATGAAGGAATCATGGGAAATAGGCCCTCG
GGACCCCTCGAGTGGCTCCGGTGCCCGTCAGTGGGCAGAGCGCACATCGCCCACAGTCCCCGAGAAGTTG
GGGGGAGGGGTCGGCAATTGAACCGGTGCCTAGAGAAGGTGGCGCGGGGTAAACTGGGAAAGTGATGTCG
TGTACTGGCTCCGCCTTTTTCCCGAGGGTGGGGGAGAACCGTATATAAGTGCAGTAGTCGCCGTGAACGT
TCTTTTTCGCAACGGGTTTGCCGCCAGAACACAGGTGTCGTGACGCGGGATCCGCCACCATGGTGAGCAA
GGGCGAGGAGCTGTTCACCGGGGTGGTGCCCATCCTGGTCGAGCTGGACGGCGACGTAAACGGCCACAAG
TTCAGCGTGTCCGGCGAGGGCGAGGGCGATGCCACCTACGGCAAGCTGACCCTGAAGTTCATCTGCACCA
CCGGCAAGCTGCCCGTGCCCTGGCCCACCCTCGTGACCACCCTGACCTACGGCGTGCAGTGCTTCAGCCG
CTACCCCGACCACATGAAGCAGCACGACTTCTTCAAGTCCGCCATGCCCGAAGGCTACGTCCAGGAGCGC
ACCATCTTCTTCAAGGACGACGGCAACTACAAGACCCGCGCCGAGGTGAAGTTCGAGGGCGACACCCTGG
TGAACCGCATCGAGCTGAAGGGCATCGACTTCAAGGAGGACGGCAACATCCTGGGGCACAAGCTGGAGTA
CAACTACAACAGCCACAACGTCTATATCATGGCCGACAAGCAGAAGAACGGCATCAAGGTGAACTTCAAG
ATCCGCCACAACATCGAGGACGGCAGCGTGCAGCTCGCCGACCACTACCAGCAGAACACCCCCATCGGCG
ACGGCCCCGTGCTGCTGCCCGACAACCACTACCTGAGCACCCAGTCCGCCCTGAGCAAAGACCCCAACGA
GAAGCGCGATCACATGGTCCTGCTGGAGTTCGTGACCGCCGCCGGGATCACTCTCGGCATGGACGAGCTG
TACAAGGCCGCAGGCAGCGGCGCCACCAACTTCAGCCTGCTGAAGCAGGCCGGCGACGTGGAGGAGAACC
CCGGCCCCATGAAGACCTTCAACATCTCTCAGCAGGACCTTGAGCTGGTGGAAGTTGCCACTGAGAAAAT
CACCATGCTCTATGAGGACAACAAGCACCATGTTGGTGCTGCCATCAGGACCAAGACAGGAGAAATCATC
TCTGCTGTCCACATTGAAGCCTACATTGGCAGGGTCACTGTGTGTGCAGAGGCCATTGCCATTGGGTCTG
CAGTCTCCAATGGGCAGAAGGACTTTGACACCATTGTGGCTGTGAGGCACCCCTACAGTGATGAGGTGGA
CAGGTCCATCAGAGTGGTGTCCCCCTGTGGCATGTGCAGGGAGCTCATCTCAGACTATGCCCCTGATTGC
TTTGTTCTGATTGAGATGAATGGCAAGCTGGTCAAGACAACCATTGAGGAGCTGATTCCACTGAAATACA
CCAGAAACTAAACGCGTTAAGTCGACAATCAACCTCTGGATTACAAAATTTGTGAAAGATTGACTGGTAT
TCTTAACTATGTTGCTCCTTTTACGCTATGTGGATACGCTGCTTTAATGCCTTTGTATCATGCTATTGCT
TCCCGTATGGCTTTCATTTTCTCCTCCTTGTATAAATCCTGGTTGCTGTCTCTTTATGAGGAGTTGTGGC
CCGTTGTCAGGCAACGTGGCGTGGTGTGCACTGTGTTTGCTGACGCAACCCCCACTGGTTGGGGCATTGC
CACCACCTGTCAGCTCCTTTCCGGGACTTTCGCTTTCCCCCTCCCTATTGCCACGGCGGAACTCATCGCC
GCCTGCCTTGCCCGCTGCTGGACAGGGGCTCGGCTGTTGGGCACTGACAATTCCGTGGTGTTGTCGGGGA
AATCATCGTCCTTTCCTTGGCTGCTCGCCTGTGTTGCCACCTGGATTCTGCGCGGGACGTCCTTCTGCTA
CGTCCCTTCGGCCCTCAATCCAGCGGACCTTCCTTCCCGCGGCCTGCTGCCGGCTCTGCGGCCTCTTCCG
CGTCTTCGCCTTCGCCCTCAGACGAGTCGGATCTCCCTTTGGGCCGCCTCCCCGCGTCGACTTTAAGACC
AATGACTTACAAGGCAGCTGTAGATCTTAGCCACTTTTTAAAAGAAAAGGGGGGACTGGAAGGGCTAATT
CACTCCCAACGAAGACAAGATCTGCTTTTTGCTTGTACTGGGTCTCTCTGGTTAGACCAGATCTGAGCCT
GGGAGCTCTCTGGCTAACTAGGGAACCCACTGCTTAAGCCTCAATAAAGCTTGCCTTGAGTGCTTCAAGT
AGTGTGTGCCCGTCTGTTGTGTGACTCTGGTAACTAGAGATCCCTCAGACCCTTTTAGTCAGTGTGGAAA
ATCTCTAGCAGTACGTATAGTAGTTCATGTCATCTTATTATTCAGTATTTATAACTTGCAAAGAAATGAA
TATCAGAGAGTGAGAGGAACTTGTTTATTGCAGCTTATAATGGTTACAAATAAAGCAATAGCATCACAAA
TTTCACAAATAAAGCATTTTTTTCACTGCATTCTAGTTGTGGTTTGTCCAAACTCATCAATGTATCTTAT
CATGTCTGGCTCTAGCTATCCCGCCCCTAACTCCGCCCATCCCGCCCCTAACTCCGCCCAGTTCCGCCCA
TTCTCCGCCCCATGGCTGACTAATTTTTTTTATTTATGCAGAGGCCGAGGCCGCCTCGGCCTCTGAGCTA
TTCCAGAAGTAGTGAGGAGGCTTTTTTGGAGGCCTAGGGACGTACCCAATTCGCCCTATAGTGAGTCGTA
TTACGCGCGCTCACTGGCCGTCGTTTTACAACGTCGTGACTGGGAAAACCCTGGCGTTACCCAACTTAAT
CGCCTTGCAGCACATCCCCCTTTCGCCAGCTGGCGTAATAGCGAAGAGGCCCGCACCGATCGCCCTTCCC
AACAGTTGCGCAGCCTGAATGGCGAATGGG
[124 nt withheld, positions 5211-5334]
C
[91 nt withheld, positions 5336-5426]
A
[49 nt withheld, positions 5428-5476]
CCTTTGACGTTGGAGTCCACGTTCTTT
[37 nt withheld, positions 5504-5540]
ACCCTATCTCGGTCTATTCTTTTGATTTATAAGGGATTTTGCCGATTTCGGCCTATTGGTTAAAAAATGA
GCTGATTTAACAAAAATTTAACGCGAATTTTAACAAAATATTAACGCTTACAATTTAGGTGGCACTTTTC
GGGGAAATGTGCGCGGAACCCCTATTTGTTTATTTTTCTAAATACATTCAAATATGTATCCGCTCATGAG
ACAATAACCCTGATAAATGCTTCAATAATATTGAAAAAGGAAGAGTATGAGTATTCAACATTTCCGTGTC
GCCCTTATTCCCTTTTTTGCGGCATTTTGCCTTCCTGTTTTTGCTCACCCAGAAACGCTGGTGAAAGTAA
AAGATGCTGAAGATCAGTTGGGTGCACGAGTGGGTTACATCGAACTGGATCTCAACAGCGGTAAGATCCT
TGAGAGTTTTCGCCCCGAAGAACGTTTTCCAATGATGAGCACTTTTAAAGTTCTGCTATGTGGCGCGGTA
TTATCCCGTATTGACGCCGGGCAAGAGCAACTCGGTCGCCGCATACACTATTCTCAGAATGACTTGGTTG
AGTACTCACCAGTCACAGAAAAGCATCTTACGGATGGCATGACAGTAAGAGAATTATGCAGTGCTGCCAT
AACCATGAGTGATAACACTGCGGCCAACTTACTTCTGACAACGATCGGAGGACCGAAGGAGCTAACCGCT
TTTTTGCACAACATGGGGGATCATGTAACTCGCCTTGATCGTTGGGAACCGGAGCTGAATGAAGCCATAC
CAAACGACGAGCGTGACACCACGATGCCTGTAGCAATGGCAACAACGTTGCGCAAACTATTAACTGGCGA
ACTACTTACTCTAGCTTCCCGGCAACAATTAATAGACTGGATGGAGGCGGATAAAGTTGCAGGACCACTT
CTGCGCTCGGCCCTTCCGGCTGGCTGGTTTATTGCTGATAAATCTGGAGCCGGTGAGCGTGGGTCTCGCG
GTATCATTGCAGCACTGGGGCCAGATGGTAAGCCCTCCCGTATCGTAGTTATCTACACGACGGGGAGTCA
GGCAACTATGGATGAACGAAATAGACAGATCGCTGAGATAGGTGCCTCACTGATTAAGCATTGGTAACTG
TCAGACCAAGTTTACTCATATATACTTTAGATTGATTTAAAACTTCATTTTTAATTTAAAAGGATCTAGG
TGAAGATCCTTTTTGATAATCTCATGACCAAAATCCCTTAACGTGAGTTTTCGTTCCACTGAGCGTCAGA
CCCCGTAGAAAAGATCAAAGGATCTTCTTGAGATCCTTTTTTTCTGCGCGTAATCTGCTGCTTGCAAACA
AAAAAACCACCGCTACCAGCGGTGGTTTGTTTGCCGGATCAAGAGCTACCAACTCTTTTTCCGAAGGTAA
CTGGCTTCAGCAGAGCGCAGATACCAAATACTGTTCTTCTAGTGTAGCCGTAGTTAGGCCACCACTTCAA
GAACTCTGTAGCACCGCCTACATACCTCGCTCTGCTAATCCTGTTACCAGTGGCTGCTGCCAGTGGCGAT
AAGTCGTGTCTTACCGGGTTGGACTCAAGACGATAGTTACCGGATAAGGCGCAGCGGTCGGGCTGAACGG
GGGGTTCGTGCACACAGCCCAGCTTGGAGCGAACGACCTACACCGAACTGAGATACCTACAGCGTGAGCT
ATGAGAAAGCGCCACGCTTCCCGAAGGGAGAAAGGCGGACAGGTATCCGGTAAGCGGCAGGGTCGGAACA
GGAGAGCGCACGAGGGAGCTTCCAGGGGGAAACGCCTGGTATCTTTATAGTCCTGTCGGGTTTCGCCACC
TCTGACTTGAGCGTCGATTTTTGTGATGCTCGTCAGGGGGGCGGAGCCTATGGAAAAACGCCAGCAACGC
GGCCTTTTTACGGTTCCTGGCCTTTTGCTGGCCTTTTGCTCACATGTTCTTTCCTGCGTTATCCCCTGAT
TCTGTGGATAACCGTATTACCGCCTTTGAGTGAGCTGATACCGCTCGCCGCAGCCGAACGACCGAGCGCA
GCGAGTCAGTGAGCGAGGAAGCGGAAGAGCGCCCAATACGCAAACCGCCTCTCCCCGCGCGTTGGCCGAT
TCATTAATGCAGCTGGCACGACAGGTTTCCCGACTGGAAAGCGGGCAGTGAGCGCAACGCAATTAATGTG
AGTTAGCTCACTCATTAGGCACCCCAGGCTTTACACTTTATGCTTCCGGCTCGTATGTTGTGTGGAATTG
TGAGCGGATAACAATTTCAC
